Addgene plasmid #48846: pGGF005
Purpose: Provides a hygromycin resistance cassette as GreenGate module.
Depositing lab: Jan Lohmann. Depositing organization: Universitaet Heidelberg. Publication: GreenGate - A Novel, Versatile, and Efficient Cloning System for Plant Transgenesis. Lampropoulos A, Sutikovic Z, Wenzl C, Maegele I, Lohmann JU, Forner J. PLoS One. 2013 Dec 20;8(12):e83043. doi: 10.1371/journal.pone.0083043. PubMed 24376629.
Backbone
  Vector backbone: pUC19
  Backbone size w/o insert (bp): 2686
  Vector type: Golden Gate compatible cloning vector
Growth in bacteria
  Bacterial resistance: Ampicillin, 100 μg/mL
  Growth temperature: 37°C
  Growth strain: Mach1
  Copy number: High Copy
Gene/Insert
  Gene/Insert name: pUBQ10::HygromycinR::tOCS (alt name: hygromycin resistance cassette)
  Species: Synthetic
  Insert size (bp): 2470
  Cloning method: Unknown
Terms and licenses: Academic/Nonprofit Terms; Industry Terms: Not Available to Industry
Depositor comments: This plasmid is designed for Golden Gate cloning using the BsaI enzyme. Plasmid Features (listed as bp in full plasmid sequence): BsaI site #1 = 2241-2251bp Hygromycin resistance cassette with UBQ10 promoter and OCS terminator = 2252-4721bp BsaI site #2 = 4722-4732bp
How to cite: pGGF005 was a gift from Jan Lohmann (Addgene plasmid # 48846 ; http://n2t.net/addgene:48846 ; RRID:Addgene_48846)
