[The description below was written by a language model from this plasmid's Addgene catalogue record and pLannotate feature annotations shown in this document.]
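Description:
pGGF005 is a GreenGate entry module built on a pUC19 backbone, a Golden Gate-compatible cloning vector that supplies a plant hygromycin resistance cassette for assembling plant transformation constructs. It is a high-copy plasmid of about 5.2 kb, propagated in E. coli through the ColE1/pUC-type origin and selected with ampicillin via the bla gene and its native promoter. The remaining backbone annotations are pUC19 remnants with no role in the module's function: a lacI fragment, the CAP binding site, the lac promoter and operator, a lacZα fragment, and short bom and rop fragments. SP6 and T7 promoter sequences are also annotated close to the insert boundaries.

The payload is a roughly 2.5 kb synthetic cassette, recorded as pUBQ10::HygromycinR::tOCS and bounded on each side by a BsaI recognition site. The feature table annotates the hygromycin phosphotransferase coding sequence (aph(4)-Ia), followed directly by the octopine synthase terminator. The UBQ10 promoter is not annotated as such, but according to the depositor's coordinates it occupies the roughly 680 bp between the first BsaI site and the HygR open reading frame. UBQ10 is a strong constitutive plant ubiquitin promoter, so the cassette is a self-contained unit for expressing the resistance gene in plant cells.

BsaI is a type IIS enzyme that cuts outside its recognition sequence. Digestion therefore releases the cassette with defined overhangs, allowing it to be ligated in a fixed position and orientation alongside other GreenGate modules in a one-pot reaction. In the resulting construct it provides the selectable marker for recovering transgenic plants on hygromycin.
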