Features (pLannotate 1.2.2; 15 found; start..end, strand, type, name):
     96..200     +  promoter       AmpR promoter: bla
    201..1061    +  CDS            AmpR: β-lactamase; bla; confers resistance to ampicillin, carbenicillin, and related antibiotics
   1232..1820    +  rep_origin     ori: high-copy-number ColE1/pMB1/pBR322/pUC origin of replication
   2003..2095    +  CDS            lacI (fragment): lac repressor; lacI; The lac repressor binds to the lac operator to inhibit transcription in E. coli. This inhibition can be relieved by adding lactose or isopropyl-β-D-thiogalactopyranoside (IPTG).
   2108..2129    +  protein_bind   CAP binding site: CAP binding activates transcription in the presence of cAMP. E. coli catabolite activator protein
   2144..2174    +  promoter       lac promoter: promoter for the E. coli lac operon
   2182..2198    +  protein_bind   lac operator: The lac repressor binds to the lac operator to inhibit transcription in E. coli. This inhibition can be relieved by adding lactose or isopropyl-β-D-thiogalactopyranoside (IPTG). lac repressor encoded by lacI
   2212..2230    +  promoter       SP6 promoter: promoter for bacteriophage SP6 RNA polymerase
   2933..3955    +  CDS            HygR: aminoglycoside phosphotransferase from E. coli; aph(4)-Ia; confers resistance to hygromycin
   3963..4670    +  terminator     OCS terminator: octopine synthase terminator
   4703..4721    -  promoter       SP6 promoter: promoter for bacteriophage SP6 RNA polymerase
   4743..4761    -  promoter       T7 promoter: promoter for bacteriophage T7 RNA polymerase
   4763..4915    +  CDS            lacZα (fragment): LacZα fragment of β-galactosidase; lacZ fragment
   4921..5020    -  misc_feature   bom (fragment): basis of mobility region from pBR322
   5122..1       -  CDS            rop (fragment) (across the origin): Rop protein, which maintains plasmids at low copy number; rop
>Addgene plasmid #48846 | pGGF005 | depositor full sequence | sequence record 71260 | Full Sequence
GACGAAAGGGCCTCGTGATACGCCTATTTTTATAGGTTAATGTCATGATAATAATGGTTTCTTAGACGTC
AGGTGGCACTTTTCGGGGAAATGTGCGCGGAACCCCTATTTGTTTATTTTTCTAAATACATTCAAATATG
TATCCGCTCATGAGACAATAACCCTGATAAATGCTTCAATAATATTGAAAAAGGAAGAGTATGAGTATTC
AACATTTCCGTGTCGCCCTTATTCCCTTTTTTGCGGCATTTTGCCTTCCTGTTTTTGCTCACCCAGAAAC
GCTGGTGAAAGTAAAAGATGCTGAAGATCAGTTGGGTGCACGAGTGGGTTACATCGAACTGGATCTCAAC
AGCGGTAAGATCCTTGAGAGTTTTCGCCCCGAAGAACGTTTTCCAATGATGAGCACTTTTAAAGTTCTGC
TATGTGGCGCGGTATTATCCCGTATTGACGCCGGGCAAGAGCAACTCGGTCGCCGCATACACTATTCTCA
GAATGACTTGGTTGAGTACTCACCAGTCACAGAAAAGCATCTTACGGATGGCATGACAGTAAGAGAATTA
TGCAGTGCTGCCATAACCATGAGTGATAACACTGCGGCCAACTTACTTCTGACAACGATCGGAGGACCGA
AGGAGCTAACCGCTTTTTTGCACAACATGGGGGATCATGTAACTCGCCTTGATCGTTGGGAACCGGAGCT
GAATGAAGCCATACCAAACGACGAGCGTGACACCACGATGCCTGTAGCAATGGCAACAACGTTGCGCAAA
CTATTAACTGGCGAACTACTTACTCTAGCTTCCCGGCAACAATTAATAGACTGGATGGAGGCGGATAAAG
TTGCAGGACCACTTCTGCGCTCGGCCCTTCCGGCTGGCTGGTTTATTGCTGATAAATCTGGAGCCGGTGA
GCGTGGCTCTCGAGGTATCATTGCAGCACTGGGGCCAGATGGTAAGCCCTCCCGTATCGTAGTTATCTAC
ACGACGGGGAGTCAGGCAACTATGGATGAACGAAATAGACAGATCGCTGAGATAGGTGCCTCACTGATTA
AGCATTGGTAACTGTCAGACCAAGTTTACTCATATATACTTTAGATTGATTTAAAACTTCATTTTTAATT
TAAAAGGATCTAGGTGAAGATCCTTTTTGATAATCTCATGACCAAAATCCCTTAACGTGAGTTTTCGTTC
CACTGAGCGTCAGACCCCGTAGAAAAGATCAAAGGATCTTCTTGAGATCCTTTTTTTCTGCGCGTAATCT
GCTGCTTGCAAACAAAAAAACCACCGCTACCAGCGGTGGTTTGTTTGCCGGATCAAGAGCTACCAACTCT
TTTTCCGAAGGTAACTGGCTTCAGCAGAGCGCAGATACCAAATACTGTTCTTCTAGTGTAGCCGTAGTTA
GGCCACCACTTCAAGAACTCTGTAGCACCGCCTACATACCTCGCTCTGCTAATCCTGTTACCAGTGGCTG
CTGCCAGTGGCGATAAGTCGTGTCTTACCGGGTTGGACTCAAGACGATAGTTACCGGATAAGGCGCAGCG
GTCGGGCTGAACGGGGGGTTCGTGCACACAGCCCAGCTTGGAGCGAACGACCTACACCGAACTGAGATAC
CTACAGCGTGAGCTATGAGAAAGCGCCACGCTTCCCGAAGGGAGAAAGGCGGACAGGTATCCGGTAAGCG
GCAGGGTCGGAACAGGAGAGCGCACGAGGGAGCTTCCAGGGGGAAACGCCTGGTATCTTTATAGTCCTGT
CGGGTTTCGCCACCTCTGACTTGAGCGTCGATTTTTGTGATGCTCGTCAGGGGGGCGGAGCCTATGGAAA
AACGCCAGCAACGCGGCCTTTTTACGGTTCCTGGCCTTTTGCTGGCCTTTTGCTCACATGTTCTTTCCTG
CGTTATCCCCTGATTCTGTGGATAACCGTATTACCGCCTTTGAGTGAGCTGATACCGCTCGCCGCAGCCG
AACGACCGAGCGCAGCGAGTCAGTGAGCGAGGAAGCGGAAGAGCGCCCAATACGCAAACCGCCTCTCCCC
GCGCGTTGGCCGATTCATTAATGCAGCTGGCACGACAGGTTTCCCGACTGGAAAGCGGGCAGTGAGCGCA
ACGCAATTAATGTGAGTTAGCTCACTCATTAGGCACCCCAGGCTTTACACTTTATGCTTCCGGCTCGTAT
GTTGTGTGGAATTGTGAGCGGATAACAATTTCACACGAGCTATTTAGGTGACACTATAGAAGTGAAGCTT
GGTCTCAACTAGTCGACGAGTCAGTAATAAACGGCGTCAAAGTGGTTGCAGCCGGCACACACGAGTCGTG
TTTATCAACTCAAAGCACAAATACTTTTCCTCAACCTAAAAATAAGGCAATTAGCCAAAAACAACTTTGC
GTGTAAACAACGCTCAATACACGTGTCATTTTATTATTAGCTATTGCTTCACCGCCTTAGCTTTCTCGTG
ACCTAGTCGTCCTCGTCTTTTCTTCTTCTTCTTCTATAAAACAATACCCAAAGAGCTCTTCTTCTTCACA
ATTCAGATTTCAATTTCTCAAAATCTTAAAAACTTTCTCTCAATTCTCTCTACCGTGATCAAGGTAAATT
TCTGTGTTCCTTATTCTCTCAAAATCTTCGATTTTGTTTTCGTTCGATCCCAATTTCGTATATGTTCTTT
GGTTTAGATTCTGTTAATCTTAGATCGAAGACGATTTTCTGGGTTTGATCGTTAGATATCATCTTAATTC
TCGATTAGGGTTTCATAGATATCATCCGATTTGTTCAAATAATTTGAGTTTTGTCGAATAATTACTCTTC
GATTTGTGATTTCTATCTAGATCTGGTGTTAGTTTCTAGTTTGTGCGATCGAATTTGTAGATTAATCTGA
GTTTTTCTGATTAACACCACACCAATCTGGTACCAGAAAAGGGGAGAAGCAAAACCATGGGTAAAAAGCC
TGAACTCACCGCGACGTCTGTCGAGAAGTTTCTGATCGAAAAGTTCGACAGCGTCTCCGACCTGATGCAG
CTCTCGGAGGGCGAAGAATCTCGTGCTTTCAGCTTCGATGTAGGAGGGCGTGGATATGTCCTGCGGGTAA
ATAGCTGCGCCGATGGTTTCTACAAAGATCGTTATGTTTATCGGCACTTTGCATCGGCCGCGCTCCCGAT
TCCGGAAGTGCTTGACATTGGGGCATTCAGCGAGAGCCTGACCTATTGCATCTCCCGCCGTGCACAGGGT
GTCACGTTGCAAGACCTGCCTGAAACCGAACTGCCCGCTGTTCTGCAACCGGTCGCGGAGGCGATGGATG
CCATCGCTGCGGCCGATCTTAGCCAGACGAGCGGGTTCGGCCCATTCGGACCGCAAGGAATCGGTCAATA
CACTACATGGCGTGATTTCATATGCGCGATTGCTGATCCCCATGTGTATCACTGGCAAACTGTGATGGAC
GACACCGTCAGTGCGTCCGTCGCGCAGGCTCTCGATGAGCTGATGCTTTGGGCCGAGGACTGCCCCGAAG
TCCGGCACCTCGTGCACGCGGATTTCGGCTCCAACAATGTCCTGACGGACAATGGCCGCATAACAGCGGT
CATTGACTGGAGCGAGGCGATGTTCGGGGATTCCCAATACGAGGTCGCCAACATCTTCTTCTGGAGGCCG
TGGTTGGCTTGTATGGAGCAGCAGACGCGCTACTTCGAGCGGAGGCATCCGGAGCTTGCAGGATCGCCGC
GGCTCCGGGCGTATATGCTCCGCATTGGTCTTGACCAACTCTATCAGAGCTTGGTTGACGGCAATTTCGA
TGATGCAGCTTGGGCGCAGGGTCGATGCGACGCAATCGTCCGATCCGGAGCCGGGACTGTCGGGCGTACA
CAAATCGCCCGCAGAAGCGCGGCCGTCTGGACCGATGGCTGTGTAGAAGTACTCGCCGATAGTGGAAACC
GACGCCCCAGCACTCGTCCGAGGGCAAAGGAATAGATGCATCCTGCTTTAATGAGATATGCGAGACGCCT
ATGATCGCATGATATTTGCTTTCAATTCTGTTGTGCACGTTGTAAAAAACCTGAGCATGTGTAGCTCAGA
TCCTTACCGCCGGTTTCGGTTCATTCTAATGAATATATCACCCGTTACTATCGTATTTTTATGAATAATA
TTCTCCGTTCAATTTACTGATTGTACCCTACTACTTATATGTACAATATTAAAATGAAAACAATATATTG
TGCTGAATAGGTTTATAGCGACATCTATGATAGAGCGCCACAATAACAAACAATTGCGTTTTATTATTAC
AAATCCAATTTTAAAAAAAGCGGCAGAACCGGTCAAACCTAAAAGACTGATTACATAAATCTTATTCAAA
TTTCAAAAGTGCCCCAGGGGCTAGTATCTACGACACACCGAGCGGCGAACTAATAACGCTCACTGAAGGG
AACTCCGGTTCCCCGCCGGCGCGCATGGGTGAGATTCCTTGAAGTTGAGTATTGGCCGTCCGCTCTACCG
AAAGTTACGGGCACCATTCAACCCGGTCCAGCACGGCGGCCGGGTAACCGACTTGCTGCCCCGAGAATTA
TGCAGCATTTTTTTGGTGTATGTGGGCCCCAAATGAAGTGCAGGTCAAACCTTGACAGTGACGACAAATC
GTTGGGCGGGTCCAGGGCGAATTTTGCGACAACATGTCGAGGCTCAGCAGGACCGGCATGCAAGCTAGCT
TACTAGTGATATTCTATAGTGTCACCTAAATGTATTGAGACCGAATTCTCGCCCTATAGTGAGTCGTATT
ACCTGGCCGTCGTTTTACAACGTCGTGACTGGGAAAACCCTGGCGTTACCCAACTTAATCGCCTTGCAGC
ACATCCCCCTTTCGCCAGCTGGCGTAATAGCGAAGAGGCCCGCACCGATCGCCCTTCCCAACAGTTGCGC
AGCCTGAATGGCGAATGGCGCCTGATGCGGTATTTTCTCCTTACGCATCTGTGCGGTATTTCACACCGCA
TATGGTGCACTCTCAGTACAATCTGCTCTGATGCCGCATAGTTAAGCCAGCCCCGACACCCGCCAACACC
CGCTGACGCGCCCTGACGGGCTTGTCTGCTCCCGGCATCCGCTTACAGACAAGCTGTGACCGTCTCCGGG
AGCTGCATGTGTCAGAGGTTTTCACCGTCATCACCGAAACGCGCGA
