>Addgene plasmid #48846 | pGGF005 | depositor partial sequence | sequence record 71261 | pUBQ10::HygromycinR::tOCS
GTCGACGAGTCAGTAATAAACGGCGTCAAAGTGGTTGCAGCCGGCACACACGAGTCGTGTTTATCAACTC
AAAGCACAAATACTTTTCCTCAACCTAAAAATAAGGCAATTAGCCAAAAACAACTTTGCGTGTAAACAAC
GCTCAATACACGTGTCATTTTATTATTAGCTATTGCTTCACCGCCTTAGCTTTCTCGTGACCTAGTCGTC
CTCGTCTTTTCTTCTTCTTCTTCTATAAAACAATACCCAAAGAGCTCTTCTTCTTCACAATTCAGATTTC
AATTTCTCAAAATCTTAAAAACTTTCTCTCAATTCTCTCTACCGTGATCAAGGTAAATTTCTGTGTTCCT
TATTCTCTCAAAATCTTCGATTTTGTTTTCGTTCGATCCCAATTTCGTATATGTTCTTTGGTTTAGATTC
TGTTAATCTTAGATCGAAGACGATTTTCTGGGTTTGATCGTTAGATATCATCTTAATTCTCGATTAGGGT
TTCATAGATATCATCCGATTTGTTCAAATAATTTGAGTTTTGTCGAATAATTACTCTTCGATTTGTGATT
TCTATCTAGATCTGGTGTTAGTTTCTAGTTTGTGCGATCGAATTTGTAGATTAATCTGAGTTTTTCTGAT
TAACACCACACCAATCTGGTACCAGAAAAGGGGAGAAGCAAAACCATGGGTAAAAAGCCTGAACTCACCG
CGACGTCTGTCGAGAAGTTTCTGATCGAAAAGTTCGACAGCGTCTCCGACCTGATGCAGCTCTCGGAGGG
CGAAGAATCTCGTGCTTTCAGCTTCGATGTAGGAGGGCGTGGATATGTCCTGCGGGTAAATAGCTGCGCC
GATGGTTTCTACAAAGATCGTTATGTTTATCGGCACTTTGCATCGGCCGCGCTCCCGATTCCGGAAGTGC
TTGACATTGGGGCATTCAGCGAGAGCCTGACCTATTGCATCTCCCGCCGTGCACAGGGTGTCACGTTGCA
AGACCTGCCTGAAACCGAACTGCCCGCTGTTCTGCAACCGGTCGCGGAGGCGATGGATGCCATCGCTGCG
GCCGATCTTAGCCAGACGAGCGGGTTCGGCCCATTCGGACCGCAAGGAATCGGTCAATACACTACATGGC
GTGATTTCATATGCGCGATTGCTGATCCCCATGTGTATCACTGGCAAACTGTGATGGACGACACCGTCAG
TGCGTCCGTCGCGCAGGCTCTCGATGAGCTGATGCTTTGGGCCGAGGACTGCCCCGAAGTCCGGCACCTC
GTGCACGCGGATTTCGGCTCCAACAATGTCCTGACGGACAATGGCCGCATAACAGCGGTCATTGACTGGA
GCGAGGCGATGTTCGGGGATTCCCAATACGAGGTCGCCAACATCTTCTTCTGGAGGCCGTGGTTGGCTTG
TATGGAGCAGCAGACGCGCTACTTCGAGCGGAGGCATCCGGAGCTTGCAGGATCGCCGCGGCTCCGGGCG
TATATGCTCCGCATTGGTCTTGACCAACTCTATCAGAGCTTGGTTGACGGCAATTTCGATGATGCAGCTT
GGGCGCAGGGTCGATGCGACGCAATCGTCCGATCCGGAGCCGGGACTGTCGGGCGTACACAAATCGCCCG
CAGAAGCGCGGCCGTCTGGACCGATGGCTGTGTAGAAGTACTCGCCGATAGTGGAAACCGACGCCCCAGC
ACTCGTCCGAGGGCAAAGGAATAGATGCATCCTGCTTTAATGAGATATGCGAGACGCCTATGATCGCATG
ATATTTGCTTTCAATTCTGTTGTGCACGTTGTAAAAAACCTGAGCATGTGTAGCTCAGATCCTTACCGCC
GGTTTCGGTTCATTCTAATGAATATATCACCCGTTACTATCGTATTTTTATGAATAATATTCTCCGTTCA
ATTTACTGATTGTACCCTACTACTTATATGTACAATATTAAAATGAAAACAATATATTGTGCTGAATAGG
TTTATAGCGACATCTATGATAGAGCGCCACAATAACAAACAATTGCGTTTTATTATTACAAATCCAATTT
TAAAAAAAGCGGCAGAACCGGTCAAACCTAAAAGACTGATTACATAAATCTTATTCAAATTTCAAAAGTG
CCCCAGGGGCTAGTATCTACGACACACCGAGCGGCGAACTAATAACGCTCACTGAAGGGAACTCCGGTTC
CCCGCCGGCGCGCATGGGTGAGATTCCTTGAAGTTGAGTATTGGCCGTCCGCTCTACCGAAAGTTACGGG
CACCATTCAACCCGGTCCAGCACGGCGGCCGGGTAACCGACTTGCTGCCCCGAGAATTATGCAGCATTTT
TTTGGTGTATGTGGGCCCCAAATGAAGTGCAGGTCAAACCTTGACAGTGACGACAAATCGTTGGGCGGGT
CCAGGGCGAATTTTGCGACAACATGTCGAGGCTCAGCAGGACCGGCATGCAAGCTAGCTTACTAGTGATA
TTCTATAGTGTCACCTAAAT
