>Addgene plasmid #48846 | pGGF005 | addgene partial sequence | sequence record 72455 | Lac-promoter 5'-CACTTTATGCTTCCGGCTCG-3'
CACGAGCTATTTAGGTGACACTATAGAAGTGAAGCTTGGTCTCAACTAGTCGACGAGTCAGTAATAAACG
GCGTCAAAGTGGTTGCAGCCGGCACACACGAGTCGTGTTTATCAACTCAAAGCACAAATACTTTTCCTCA
ACCTAAAAATAAGGCAATTAGCCAAAAACAACTTTGCGTGTAAACAACGCTCAATACACGTGTCATTTTA
TTATTAGCTATTGCTTCACCGCCTTAGCTTTCTCGTGACCTAGTCGTCCTCGTCTTTTCTTCTTCTTCTT
CTATAAAACAATACCCAAAGAGCTCTTCTTCTTCACAATTCAGATTTCAATTTCTCAAAATCTTAAAAAC
TTTCTCTCAATTCTCTCTACCGTGATCAAGGTAAATTTCTGTGTTCCTTATTCTCTCAAAATCTTCGATT
TTGTTTTCGTTCGATCCCAATTTCGTATATGTTCTTTGGTTTAGATTCTGTTAATCTTAGATCGAAGACG
ATTTTCTGGGTTTGATCGTTAGATATCATCTTAATTCTCGATTAGGGTTTCATAGATATCATCCGATTTG
TTCAAATAATTTGAGTTTTGTCGAATAATTACTCTTCGATTTGTGATTTCTATCTAGATCTGGTGTTAGT
TTCTAGTTTGTGCGATCGAATTTGTAGATTAATCTGAGTTTTTCTGATTAACACCACACCAATCTGGTAC
CAGAAAAGGGGAGAAGCAAAACCATGGGTAAAAAGCCTGAACTCACCGCGACGTCTGTCGAGAAGTTTCT
GATCGAAAAGTTCGACAGCGTCTCCGACCTGATGCAGCTCTCGGA
