>Addgene plasmid #48846 | pGGF005 | addgene partial sequence | sequence record 72518 | M13pUC-Fwd 5'-CCCAGTCACGACGTTGTAAAACG-3'
ATAGGGCGAGAATTCGGTCTCAATACATTTAGGTGACACTATAGAATATCACTAGTAAGCTAGCTTGCAT
GCCGGTCCTGCTGAGCCTCGACATGTTGTCGCAAAATTCGCCCTGGACCCGCCCAACGATTTGTCGTCAC
TGTCAAGGTTTGACCTGCACTTCATTTGGGGCCCACATACACCAAAAAAATGCTGCATAATTCTCGGGGC
AGCAAGTCGGTTACCCGGCCGCCGTGCTGGACCGGGTTGAATGGTGCCCGTAACTTTCGGTAGAGCGGAC
GGCCAATACTCAACTTCAAGGAATCTCACCCATGCGCGCCGGCGGGGAACCGGAGTTCCCTTCAGTGAGC
GTTATTAGTTCGCCGCTCGGTGTGTCGTAGATACTAGCCCCTGGGGCACTTTTGAAATTTGAATAAGATT
TATGTAATCAGTCTTTTAGGTTTGACCGGTTCTGCCGCTTTTTTTAAAATTGGATTTGTAATAATAAAAC
GCAATTGTTTGTTATTGTGGCGCTCTATCATAGATGTCGCTATAAACCTATTCAGCACAATATATTGTTT
TCATTTTAATATTGTACATATAAGTAGTAGGGTACAATCAGTAAATTGAACGGAGAATATTATTCATAAA
AATACGATAGTAACGGGTGATATATTCATTAGAATGAACCGAAACCGGCGGTAAGGATCTGAGCTACACA
TGCTCAGGTTTTTTACAACGTGCACAACAGAATTGAAAGCAAATATCATGCGATCATAGGCGTCTCGCAT
ATCTCATTAAAGCAGGATGCATCTATTCC
